>Addgene plasmid #165583 | pHN1_lacUV5-mNG-PDT | addgene full sequence | sequence record 377743 | Addgene NGS Result
AGGTATCTCAGTTCGGTGTAGGTCGTTCGCTCCAAGCTGGGCTGTGTGCACGAACCCCCCGTTCAGCCCG
ACCGCTGCGCCTTATCCGGTAACTATCGTCTTGAGTCCAACCCGGTAAGACACGACTTATCGCCACTGGC
AGCAGCCACTGGTAACAGGATTAGCAGAGCGAGGTATGTAGGCGGTGCTACAGAGTTCTTGAAGTGGTGG
CCTAACTACGGCTACACTAGAAGAACAGTATTTGGTATCTGCGCTCTGCTGAAGCCAGTTACCTTCGGAA
AAAGAGTTGGTAGCTCTTGATCCGGCAAACAAACCACCGCTGGTAGCGGTGGTTTTTTTGTTTGCAAGCA
GCAGATTACGCGCAGAAAAAAAGGATCTCAAGAAGATCCTTTGATCTTTTCTACGGGGTCTGACGCTCAG
TCTAGTTCAGCCAGCTCGTCGTGATGTCGAAACCCAAGCCACCCTCAGAGGTGAAGGCCGCTTCGAGCAC
ATCGGGAAGCGTGTCGACGACGGTGCTCGGTGCCTCGGGTAAGAGCCAGATAGATGCGGTGACGTTCACC
GTCGCGATCGTGGCGGGAACCACGGTCACTGCGTCCGTTACAACTCGCACGTCGTCGGCCAGCACGACTG
ACTCGACGGCTTCGATTAGCCCGGGAGAGGCAAGGCCATCAGGCTCGGTAGACAGAATGCTGATTAACAC
CTCGCCGGGAGCAGGGCTGCTCACAGCCGCGTCCTTCACCCGTGGGTCAGCCGTCAGCGCTTGATAGCGG
TACCAGGCCGCACCGCCTGCGGTCGAGCTGCCCTTGATCCGCTCGATGGTGCGATCGCGAAGCTCGCCAT
CCGGCTCATTCGGCTGCCGCACCACGCCGTAGAACGCGGCAAGGTTGTCGAGGTCGGGGCCGTTTGAGTA
GCGAAGCAGTGTCGCAAGAAGTGCGTCGTTGATCCGCTGACGCAGGATCAGCTCGCGGGCTGCGCAGACC
TCCAGCAGCTTGATGACCGGGTCGGATTCGAGGATGGCGGTGTAGCTGGCGTCACGCGATCGCAGGTCGT
CGATCAAGTCCTGCAGGATCAGTTCAAAGTCCAGCGCTTCGATGATGGTGGGCGCGGGAATCGTAGCAAA
GTCAAGAACGGTCATGAGACGACTAAGCCCTCCAGCGTGATACGCCTGCCCTCGGGGATGTAGTAGCCGA
TCAGGTTCAGCTCGACTTGACCAGCTGCGCTGGCTGAGACGATGCGAACCTTCTCCAGCTTCAGCCGTGG
CTCCCAGCGATCGAGCGCTTCAGCTGTGGCCGCCACCAGGTCAACGATGAGGGACTGGTTGATCGGCTAG
TCATCAAATAAAACGAAAGGCTCAGTCGGAAGACTGGGCCTTTCGTTTTATCTGTTGTTTGTCGGTGAAC
GCTCTCCTGAGTAGGACAAATCCGCCGGGAGCGGATTTGAACGTTGCGAAGCAACGGCCCGGAGGGTGGC
GGGCAGGACGCCCGCCATAAACTGCCAGGCATCAAATTAAGCAGAAGGCCATCCTGACGGATGGCCTTTT
TGCGTTTCTACTCTAGTTTCGAAACCCCAGGCTTGACACTTTATGCTTCCGGCTCGTATAATGTGTGGAA
TTGTGAGCGGATAACAATTTCACACAAGGAGGAAAAACATATGGTCAGCAAAGGTGAAGAAGACAATATG
GCGAGCCTGCCGGCGACGCATGAACTGCACATTTTCGGTAGCATCAACGGTGTGGACTTCGATATGGTTG
GCCAGGGTACCGGCAACCCGAATGACGGTTATGAAGAACTGAATCTGAAAAGTACGAAGGGCGATCTGCA
ATTTTCCCCGTGGATTCTGGTCCCGCATATCGGTTACGGCTTCCACCAGTACCTGCCGTATCCGGATGGT
ATGAGCCCGTTTCAAGCGGCCATGGTGGACGGTTCTGGCTATCAGGTTCATCGTACCATGCAATTCGAAG
ATGGCGCGAGTCTGACCGTGAACTATCGCTACACGTATGAAGGTTCACACATTAAAGGCGAAGCGCAGGT
CAAAGGTACCGGTTTTCCGGCGGATGGTCCGGTGATGACCAACTCACTGACGGCAGCTGATTGGTGCCGT
TCGAAAAAGACCTATCCGAATGACAAAACCATTATCAGCACGTTTAAGTGGTCTTACACCACGGGTAACG
GCAAACGTTATCGCAGCACCGCACGTACCACGTACACGTTCGCTAAACCGATGGCGGCCAACTACCTGAA
AAATCAGCCGATGTATGTTTTTCGCAAAACCGAACTGAAACATTCCAAGACGGAACTGAACTTCAAGGAA
TGGCAAAAGGCGTTTACGGATGTGATGGGTATGGACGAACTGTACAAGGCTGCTAATAAAAACGAAGAGA
ACACAAACGAAGTTCCGACGTTTATGCTGAATGCTGGCCAAGCAAACCGACGACGGGTCTAAAAGCGTAG
GATCCGATCGGCACGTAAGAGGTTCCAACTTTCACCATAATGAAATAAGATCACTACCGGGCGTATTTTT
TGAGTTATCGAGATTTTCAGGAGCTAAGGAAGCTAAAATGGAGAAAAAAATCACTGGATATACCACCGTT
GATATATCCCAATGGCATCGTAAAGAACATTTTGAGGCATTTCAGTCAGTTGCTCAATGTACCTATAACC
AGACCGTTCAGCTGGATATTACGGCCTTTTTAAAGACCGTAAAGAAAAATAAGCACAAGTTTTATCCGGC
CTTTATTCACATTCTTGCCCGCCTGATGAATGCTCATCCGGAGTTCCGTATGGCAATGAAAGACGGTGAG
CTGGTGATATGGGATAGTGTTCACCCTTGTTACACCGTTTTCCATGAGCAAACTGAAACGTTTTCATCGC
TCTGGAGTGAATACCACGACGATTTCCGGCAGTTTCTACACATATATTCGCAAGATGTGGCGTGTTACGG
TGAAAACCTGGCCTATTTCCCTAAAGGGTTTATTGAGAATATGTTTTTCGTCTCAGCCAATCCCTGGGTG
AGTTTCACCAGTTTTGATTTAAACGTGGCCAATATGGACAACTTCTTCGCCCCCGTTTTCACTATGGGCA
AATATTATACGCAAGGCGACAAGGTGCTGATGCCGCTGGCGATTCAGGTTCATCATGCCGTTTGTGATGG
CTTCCATGTCGGCAGAATGCTTAATGAATTACAACAGTACTGCGATGAGTGGCAGGGCGGGGCGTAATTT
TTTTAAGGCAGTTATTGGTGCCCTTGAATTCCTACTAGTCGAAGCGGCATGCATTTACGTTGACACCATC
GAATGGTGCAAAACCTTTCGCGGTATGGCATGATAGCGCCCGGAAGAGAGTCAATTCAGGGTGGTGAATG
TGAAACCAGTAACGTTATACGATGTCGCAGAGTATGCCGGTGTCTCTTATCAGACCGTTTCCCGCGTGGT
GAACCAGGCCAGCCACGTTTCTGCGAAAACGCGGGAAAAAGTGGAAGCGGCGATGGCGGAGCTGAATTAC
ATTCCCAACCGCGTGGCACAACAACTGGCGGGCAAACAGTCGTTGCTGATTGGCGTTGCCACCTCCAGTC
TGGCCCTGCACGCGCCGTCGCAAATTGTCGCGGCGATTAAATCTCGCGCCGATCAACTGGGTGCCAGCGT
GGTGGTGTCGATGGTAGAACGAAGCGGCGTCGAAGCCTGTAAAGCGGCGGTGCACAATCTTCTCGCGCAA
CGCGTCAGTGGGCTGATCATTAACTATCCGCTGGATGACCAGGATGCCATTGCTGTGGAAGCTGCCTGCA
CTAATGTTCCGGCGTTATTTCTTGATGTCTCTGACCAGACACCCATCAACAGTATTATTTTCTCCCATGA
AGACGGTACGCGACTGGGCGTGGAGCATCTGGTCGCATTGGGTCACCAGCAAATCGCGCTGTTAGCGGGC
CCATTAAGTTCTGTCTCGGCGCGTCTGCGTCTGGCTGGCTGGCATAAATATCTCACTCGCAATCAAATTC
AGCCGATAGCGGAACGGGAAGGCGACTGGAGTGCCATGTCCGGTTTTCAACAAACCATGCAAATGCTGAA
TGAGGGCATCGTTCCCACTGCGATGCTGGTTGCCAACGATCAGATGGCGCTGGGCGCAATGCGCGCCATT
ACCGAGTCCGGGCTGCGCGTTGGTGCGGATATCTCGGTAGTGGGATACGACGATACCGAAGACAGCTCAT
GTTATATCCCGCCGTTAACCACCATCAAACAGGATTTTCGCCTGCTGGGGCAAACCAGCGTGGACCGCTT
GCTGCAACTCTCTCAGGGCCAGGCGGTGAAGGGCAATCAGCTGTTGCCCGTCTCACTGGTGAAAAGAAAA
ACCACCCTGGCGCCCAATACGCAAACCGCCTCTCCCCGCGCGTTGGCCGATTCATTAATGCAGCTGGCAC
GACAGGTTTCCCGACTGGAAAGCGGGCAGTGATCCCACAGCCGCCAGTTCCGCTGGCGGCATTTTAACTT
TCTTTAATAATCTAGTGACAAGCCGGGGCAGACGTGAGCCGTAGTCCCGTCGCCAGACGCGGGTGCCCAC
GGGCGTCGTCAGGATGTCCGTAATTGACTGCCGGAGGTGGTCAATGCCCTTCAGCTCCTTGCCACTGTCA
CGGCTCATGCCTCGGGTCATTAGTCGCCCGCTCCGGTATCTTCACTGGCTTCGATGATTGCCGCCCCGCA
GCTGCAGAGGTCACCGATCCGAGCAGTCGGCCTCTGGTTGGTAAAGACCGTGCGACTGCCGGTGATGATC
GTGTTCAAGCCATGCAGGGGGCAGGCGTGAAGGTCATCCTTTCGGGCCACGGGGCGGCTGTTGACGAAGG
TGTCGTCGCTCCCGGTGATGATGATCCCGCCGTGATCGGTCACGTCGTTTAGTCGAGCGATGCCTGGCGT
CGTAGTCACGGGTTTAGGTCAATACGACTTGCGGTCACTGTAACGTTGCCCTCGGCGGTCACGTTAACGT
CGCCTTGGGCTTCGACTTGCGCCTCCTGCACAAGGATCACAATCCGTCCTTGGGCTGCGGTGAGGTCGAT
CTTGTACTCATGCGCTTCGCGGTCGTACTGGATGATTGAGTCATCCTCGAACTGCGTCTTTTGGATCGTT
TCTTTGTCCTCGATCTGGGGGTAGTCAGTCGAGAACGCGCCGGGCATCGCGAAGCCCTGACTGATCTCGC
CGGAGGGGGCCATCACGACGACGGCCTCACCGACCTCGGGCGCCCACCAGAACCGATCCTTGCCCGCTCG
CTGCGTGAGCCACGGAATCCAGTCAGTGAGGAGCAGCGCCTCGCCGCTCTCCTCGTCTTCCTCGATCGCG
ACACGGATCAGCCCCTTGGGATAGTCAGCCTCGGCTACCCTGCCTACGCGGAGCAAGTTGCCGTGACGCC
GACTGTCTCGAGTCTAGTCGCGTTGCTGGCGTTTTTCCATAGGCTCCGCCCCCCTGACGAGCATCACAAA
AATCGACGCTCAAGTCAGAGGTGGCGAAACCCGACAGGACTATAAAGATACCAGGCGTTTCCCCCTGGAA
GCTCCCTCGTGCGCTCTCCTGTTCCGACCCTGCCGCTTACCGGATACCTGTCCGCCTTTCTCCCTTCGGG
AAGCGTGGCGCTTTCTCATAGCTCACGCTGT
Features (pLannotate 1.2.2; 10 found; start..end, strand, type, name):
   1338..1381    -  terminator     rrnB T1 terminator: Escherichia coli rrnB; transcription terminator T1 from the E. coli rrnB gene
   1513..1540    +  terminator     rrnB T2 terminator: transcription terminator T2 from the E. coli rrnB gene
   1576..1603    +  promoter       lac UV5 promoter (fragment): E. coli lac promoter with an "up" mutation
   1611..1627    +  protein_bind   lac operator: The lac repressor binds to the lac operator to inhibit transcription in E. coli. This inhibition can be relieved by adding lactose or isopropyl-β-D-thiogalactopyranoside (IPTG). lac repressor encoded by lacI
   1651..2358    +  CDS            mNeonGreen: mNeonGreen is a basic (constitutively fluorescent) green/yellow fluorescent protein published in 2013, derived from Branchiostoma lanceolatum. It is reported to be a very rapidly-maturing monomer with moderate acid sensitivity.
   2456..2557    +  promoter       cat promoter: promoter of the E. coli cat gene encoding chloramphenicol acetyltransferase
   2558..3214    +  CDS            cat: CAT_ECOLX - Experimental evidence at protein level: Swiss-Prot protein existence level 1. This enzyme is an effector of chloramphenicol resistance in bacteria. From Escherichia coli. This protein is used as a marker in many commonly used cloning vectors, such as pACYC184.
   3282..3359    +  promoter       lacIq promoter: lacI (mutant); In the lacIq allele, a single base change in the promoter boosts expression of the lacI gene about 10-fold.
   3360..4442    +  CDS            lacI: lac repressor; lacI; The lac repressor binds to the lac operator to inhibit transcription in E. coli. This inhibition can be relieved by adding lactose or isopropyl-β-D-thiogalactopyranoside (IPTG).
   5424..381     -  rep_origin     ori (across the origin): high-copy-number ColE1/pMB1/pBR322/pUC origin of replication
