[The description below was written by a language model from this plasmid's Addgene catalogue record and pLannotate feature annotations shown in this document.]
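Description:
pHN1_lacUV5-mNG-PDT is a 5.6 kb bacterial expression plasmid built on the pHN1_lacUV5 backbone. It is propagated in E. coli from a high-copy ColE1/pUC-type origin of replication and is selected with chloramphenicol through a cat gene driven by its own cat promoter. The associated publication describes an orthogonal degron system for controlled protein degradation in cyanobacteria. However, the annotated features include no cyanobacterial replication or integration elements. Several stretches of the sequence carry no annotation, so the record does not show how the cassette would be maintained in that host.

The payload is a 792 bp insert, assembled by Gibson cloning, that encodes the monomeric green/yellow fluorescent protein mNeonGreen fused at its C terminus to a protein degradation tag (PDT). The mNeonGreen coding sequence is annotated. The short tag that should follow it is not called as a separate feature. The catalogue entry lists the promoter as Ptrc, but the plasmid name and the feature table both indicate a lac UV5 promoter fragment followed by a lac operator directly upstream of the reporter, so the record is inconsistent on this point. In either case expression is controlled by the lac repressor. The plasmid supplies lacI under the strengthened lacIq promoter, so transcription should stay repressed until IPTG or lactose is added. rrnB T1 and T2 terminators lie upstream of the promoter, where they would insulate the cassette from read-through transcription.

The construct serves as an inducible fluorescent reporter substrate. Because the degradation tag marks mNeonGreen for proteolysis, loss of fluorescence can be used to follow tag-dependent turnover when characterising the degron system. The record does not name the protease that recognises the tag.
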