Addgene plasmid #165583: pHN1_lacUV5-mNG-PDT
Purpose: Expresses mNeonGreen and C-terminally fused PDT
Depositing lab: Daniel Ducat. Depositing organization: Michigan State University. Publication: Orthogonal Degron System for Controlled Protein Degradation in Cyanobacteria. Sakkos JK, Hernandez-Ortiz S, Osteryoung KW, Ducat DC. ACS Synth Biol. 2021 Jul 16;10(7):1667-1681. doi: 10.1021/acssynbio.1c00035. Epub 2021 Jul 7. PubMed 34232633.
Backbone
  Vector backbone: pHN1_lacUV5
  Vector type: Bacterial Expression
Growth in bacteria
  Bacterial resistance: Chloramphenicol, 25 μg/mL
  Growth temperature: 37°C
  Growth strain: DH5alpha
  Copy number: High Copy
Gene/Insert
  Gene/Insert name: mNeonGreen-PDT
  Insert size (bp): 792
  Promoter: Ptrc
  Tag / fusion protein: Protein degradation tag (C terminal on insert)
  Cloning method: Gibson Cloning
  Sequencing primers: 5′ CGCGGGAATCGTAGCAAAGTC; 3′ ATCCCATATCACCAGCTCACCG
Terms and licenses: Academic/Nonprofit Terms; Industry Terms: Not Available to Industry
How to cite: pHN1_lacUV5-mNG-PDT was a gift from Daniel Ducat (Addgene plasmid # 165583 ; http://n2t.net/addgene:165583 ; RRID:Addgene_165583)
